>Addgene plasmid #135671 | cEF1a-GFP | addgene full sequence | sequence record 325845 | Addgene NGS Result
GATCCCCCGGGCTGCAGGAATTAATTCGTCGACCTCGAAATTCTACCGGGTAGGGGAGGCGCTTTTCCCA
AGGCAGTCTGGAGCATGCGCTTTAGCAGCCCCGCTGGGCACTTGGCGCTACACAAGTGGCCTCTGGCCTC
GCACACATTCCACATCCACCGGTAGGCGCCAACCGGCTCCGTTCTTTGGTGGCCCCTTCGCGCCACCTTC
TACTCCTCCCCTAGTCAGGAAGTTCCCCCCCGCCCCGCAGCTCGCGTCGTGCAGGACGTGACAAATGGAA
GTAGCACGTCTCACTAGTCTCGTGCAGATGGACAGCACCGCTGAGCAATGGAAGCGGGTAGGCCTTTGGG
GCAGCGGCCAATAGCAGCTTTGCTCCTTCGCTTTCTGGGCTCAGAGGCTGGGAAGGGGTGGGTCCGGGGG
CGGGCTCAGGGGCGGGCTCAGGGGCGGGGCGGGCGCCCGAAGGTCCTCCGGAGGCCCGGCATTCTGCACG
CTTCAAAAGCGCACGTCTGCCGCGCTGTTCTCCTCTTCCTCATCTCCGGGCCTTTCGACCTGCATCCATC
TAGATCTCGATCGAGCAGCTGAAGCTTATGGAGAAGTTACTATTCCGAAGTTCCTATTCTCTAGAAAGTA
TAGGAACTTCGATCCCCCTCGATCCCCCGGGCTGCAGATCTGTAGGGCGCAGTAGTCCAGGGTTTCCTTG
ATGATGTCATACTTATCCTGTCCCTTTTTTTTCCACAGCTCGCGGTTGAGGACAAACTCTTCGCGGTCTT
TCCAGTGGGGATCGACGGTATCGATAAGCTTGCAGATCTGCGACTCTAGAGGATCTGCGACTCTAGAGGA
TCATAATCAGCCATACCACATTTGTAGAGGTTTTACTTGCTTTAAAAAACCTCCCACACCTCCCCCTGAA
CCTGAAACATAAAATGAATGCAATTGTTGTTGTTAACTTGTTTATTGCAGCTTATAATGGTTACAAATAA
AGCAATAGCATCACAAATTTCACAAATAAAGCATTTTTTTCACTGCATTCTAGTTGTGGTTTGTCCAAAC
TCATCAATGTATCTTATCATGTCTGGATCTGCGACTCTAGAGGATCATAATCAGCCATACCACATTTGTA
GAGGTTTTACTTGCTTTAAAAAACCTCCCACACCTCCCCCTGAACCTGAAACATAAAATGAATGCAATTG
TTGTTGTTAACTTGTTTATTGCAGCTTATAATGGTTACAAATAAAGCAATAGCATCACAAATTTCACAAA
TAAAGCATTTTTTTCACTGCATTCTAGTTGTGGTTTGTCCAAACTCATCAATGTATCTTATCATGTCTGG
ATCGAGTTTACCATGCATGGGCAGAGCGCACATCGCCCACAGTCCCCGAGAAGTTGGGGGGAGGGGTCGG
CAATTGATCCGGTGCCTAGAGAAGGTGGCGCGGGGTAAACTGGGAAAGTGATGTCGTGTACTGGCTCCGC
CTTTTTCCCGAGGGTGGGGGAGAACCGTATATAAGTGCAGTAGTCGCCGTGAACGTTCTTTTTCGCAACG
GGTTTGCCGCCAGAACACAGTGCCACCATGGTGAGCAAGGGCGAGGAGCTGTTCACCGGGGTGGTGCCCA
TCCTGGTCGAGCTGGACGGCGACGTAAACGGCCACAAGTTCAGCGTGTCCGGCGAGGGCGAGGGCGATGC
CACCTACGGCAAGCTGACCCTGAAGTTCATCTGCACCACCGGCAAGCTGCCCGTGCCCTGGCCCACCCTC
GTGACCACCCTGACCTACGGCGTGCAGTGCTTCAGCCGCTACCCCGACCACATGAAGCAGCACGACTTCT
TCAAGTCCGCCATGCCCGAAGGCTACGTCCAGGAGCGCACCATCTTCTTCAAGGACGACGGCAACTACAA
GACCCGCGCCGAGGTGAAGTTCGAGGGCGACACCCTGGTGAACCGCATCGAGCTGAAGGGCATCGACTTC
AAGGAGGACGGCAACATCCTGGGGCACAAGCTGGAGTACAACTACAACAGCCACAACGTCTATATCATGG
CCGACAAGCAGAAGAACGGCATCAAGGTGAACTTCAAGATCCGCCACAACATCGAGGACGGCAGCGTGCA
GCTCGCCGACCACTACCAGCAGAACACCCCCATCGGCGACGGCCCCGTGCTGCTGCCCGACAACCACTAC
CTGAGCACCCAGTCCGCCCTGAGCAAAGACCCCAACGAGAAGCGCGATCACATGGTCCTGCTGGAGTTCG
TGACCGCCGCCGGGATCACTCTCGGCATGGACGAGCTGTACAAGTAACTCGAGTTCATGAATTCGCAGTC
GAGCGTTGAGAACTTCAGGGTGAGTTTGGGGACCCTTGATTGTTCTTTCTTTTTCGCTATTGTAAAATTC
ATGTTATATGGAGGGGGCAAAGTTTTCAGGGTGTTGTTTAGAATGGGAAGATGTCCCTTGTATCACCATG
GACCCTCATGATAATTTTGTTTCTTTCACTTTCTACTCTGTTGACAACCATTGTCTCCTCTTATTTTCTT
TTCATTTTCTGTAACTTTTTCGTTAAACTTTAGCTTGCATTTGTAACGAATTTTTAAATTCACTTTTGTT
TATTTGTCAGATTGTAAGTACTTTCTCTAATCACTTTTTTTTCAAGGCAATCAGGGTATATTATATTGTA
CTTCAGCACAGTTTTAGAGAACAATTGTTATAATTAAATGATAAGGTAGAATATTTCTGCATATAAATTC
TGGCTGGCGTGGAAATATTCTTATTGGTAGAAACAACTACACCCTGGTCATCATCCTGCCTTTCTCTTTA
TGGTTACAATGATATACACTGTTTGAGATGAGGATAAAATACTCTGAGTCCAAACCGGGCCCCTCTGCTA
ACCATGTTCATGCCTTCTTCTCTTTCCTACAGCTCCTGGGCAACGTGCTGGTTGTTGTGCTGTCTCATCA
TTTTGGCAAAGGATTCACTCCTCAGGTGCAGGCTGCCTATCAGAAGGTGGTGGCTGGTGTGGCCAATGCC
CTGGCTCACAAATACCACTGAGATCGTTTTCCCTCTGCCAAAAATTATGGGGACATCATGAAGCCCCTTG
AGCATCTGACTTCTGGCTAATAAAGGAAATTTATTTTCATTGCAATAGTGTGTTGGAATTTCTCGATCGC
TAGCATCCTAGGCGCGCCACATGTGAGCAAAAGGCCAGCAAAAGGCCAGGAACCGTAAAAAGGCCGCGTT
GCTGGCGTTTTTCCATAGGCTCCGCCCCCCTGACGAGCATCACAAAAATCGACGCTCAAGTCAGAGGTGG
CGAAACCCGACAGGACTATAAAGATACCAGGCGTTTCCCCCTGGAAGCTCCCTCGTGCGCTCTCCTGTTC
CGACCCTGCCGCTTACCGGATACCTGTCCGCCTTTCTCCCTTCGGGAAGCGTGGCGCTTTCTCATAGCTC
ACGCTGTAGGTATCTCAGTTCGGTGTAGGTCGTTCGCTCCAAGCTGGGCTGTGTGCACGAACCCCCCGTT
CAGCCCGACCGCTGCGCCTTATCCGGTAACTATCGTCTTGAGTCCAACCCGGTAAGACACGACTTATCGC
CACTGGCAGCAGCCACTGGTAACAGGATTAGCAGAGCGAGGTATGTAGGCGGTGCTACAGAGTTCTTGAA
GTGGTGGCCTAACTACGGCTACACTAGAAGAACAGTATTTGGTATCTGCGCTCTGCTGAAGCCAGTTACC
TTCGGAAAAAGAGTTGGTAGCTCTTGATCCGGCAAACAAACCACCGCTGGTAGCGGTGGTTTTTTTGTTT
GCAAGCAGCAGATTACGCGCAGAAAAAAAGGATCTCAAGAAGATCCTTTGATCTTTTCTACGGGGTCTGA
CGCTCAGTGGAACGAAAACTCACGTTAAGGGATTTTGGTCATGAGATTATCAAAAAGGATCTTCACCTAG
ATCCTTTTAAATTAAAAATGAAGTTTTAAATCAATCTAAAGTATATATGAGTAAACTTGGTCTGACAGTT
ACCAATGCTTAATCAGTGAGGCACCTATCTCAGCGATCTGTCTATTTCGTTCATCCATAGTTGCCTGACT
CCCCGTCGTGTAGATAACTACGATACGGGAGGGCTTACCATCTGGCCCCAGTGCTGCAATGATACCGCGA
GACCCACGCTCACCGGCTCCAGATTTATCAGCAATAAACCAGCCAGCCGGAAGGGCCGAGCGCAGAAGTG
GTCCTGCAACTTTATCCGCCTCCATCCAGTCTATTAATTGTTGCCGGGAAGCTAGAGTAAGTAGTTCGCC
AGTTAATAGTTTGCGCAACGTTGTTGCCATTGCTACAGGCATCGTGGTGTCACGCTCGTCGTTTGGTATG
GCTTCATTCAGCTCCGGTTCCCAACGATCAAGGCGAGTTACATGATCCCCCATGTTGTGCAAAAAAGCGG
TTAGCTCCTTCGGTCCTCCGATCGTTGTCAGAAGTAAGTTGGCCGCAGTGTTATCACTCATGGTTATGGC
AGCACTGCATAATTCTCTTACTGTCATGCCATCCGTAAGATGCTTTTCTGTGACTGGTGAGTACTCAACC
AAGTCATTCTGAGAATAGTGTATGCGGCGACCGAGTTGCTCTTGCCCGGCGTCAATACGGGATAATACCG
CGCCACATAGCAGAACTTTAAAAGTGCTCATCATTGGAAAACGTTCTTCGGGGCGAAAACTCTCAAGGAT
CTTACCGCTGTTGAGATCCAGTTCGATGTAACCCACTCGTGCACCCAACTGATCTTCAGCATCTTTTACT
TTCACCAGCGTTTCTGGGTGAGCAAAAACAGGAAGGCAAAATGCCGCAAAAAAGGGAATAAGGGCGACAC
GGAAATGTTGAATACTCATACTCTTCCTTTTTCAATATTATTGAAGCATTTATCAGGGTTATTGTCTCAT
GAGCGGATACATATTTGAATGTATTTAGAAAAATAAACAAATAGGGGTTCCGCGCACATTTCCCCGAAAA
GTGCCACCTAAATTGTAAGCGTTAATATTTTGTTAAAATTCGCGTTAAATTTTTGTTAAATCAGCTCATT
TTTTAACCAATAGGCCGAAATCGGCAAAATCCCTTATAAATCAAAAGAATAGACCGAGATAGGGT
[37 nt withheld, positions 5106-5142]
AAAGAACGTGGACTCCAACGTCAAAGG
[49 nt withheld, positions 5170-5218]
T
[91 nt withheld, positions 5220-5310]
G
[124 nt withheld, positions 5312-5435]
CCCATTCGCCATTCAGGCTGCGCAACTGTTGGGAAGGGCGATCGGTGCGGGCCTCTTCGCTATTACGCCA
GCTGGCGAAAGGGGGATGTGCTGCAAGGCGATTAAGTTGGGTAACGCCAGGGTTTTCCCAGTCACGACGT
TGTAAAACGACGGCCAGTGAATTGTAATACGACTCACTATAGGGCGAATTGGAGCTCCACCGCGGTGGCG
GCCGCTCTAGAACTAGTG
Features (pLannotate 1.2.2; 21 found; start..end, strand, type, name):
     48..547     +  promoter       PGK promoter: mouse phosphoglycerate kinase 1 promoter
    607..640     +  protein_bind   FRT (minimal): supports FLP-mediated excision but not integration (Turan and Bode, 2011) FLP recombinase from the Saccharomyces cerevisiae 2μ plasmid
    651..667     +  misc_feature   MCS (fragment): pBluescript multiple cloning site
    673..776     +  misc_feature   Ad SA: adenovirus major late transcript splice acceptor (Friedrich and Soriano, 1991)
    782..802     -  misc_feature   MCS (fragment): pBluescript multiple cloning site
    839..922     +  CDS            large T antigen (fragment): large T antigen from SV40 (simian virus 40)
    945..1079    +  polyA_signal   SV40 poly(A) signal: SV40 polyadenylation signal
   1093..1176    +  CDS            large T antigen (fragment): large T antigen from SV40 (simian virus 40)
   1199..1333    +  polyA_signal   SV40 poly(A) signal: SV40 polyadenylation signal
   1349..1560    +  promoter       EF-1α core promoter: core promoter for human elongation factor EF-1α
   1568..2287    +  CDS            EGFP: the original enhanced GFP (Yang et al., 1996) mammalian codon-optimized
   2330..2902    +  intron         β-globin intron: intron from rabbit β-globin gene
   2906..3028    +  CDS            HBB: HBB_COLGU - Experimental evidence at transcript level: Swiss-Prot protein existence level 2. Involved in oxygen transport from the lung to the various peripheral tissues. From Colobus guereza (Mantled guereza) (Eastern black-and-white colobus monkey).
   3099..3141    +  polyA_signal   β-globin poly(A) signal (fragment): rabbit β-globin polyadenylation signal (Gil and Proudfoot, 1987)
   3230..3818    -  rep_origin     ori: high-copy-number ColE1/pMB1/pBR322/pUC origin of replication
   3989..4849    -  CDS            AmpR: β-lactamase; bla; confers resistance to ampicillin, carbenicillin, and related antibiotics
   4850..4954    -  promoter       AmpR promoter: bla
   5007..5435    -  rep_origin     f1 ori (sequence partly withheld): f1 bacteriophage origin of replication; arrow indicates direction of (+) strand synthesis
   5440..5597    -  CDS            lacZα (fragment): LacZα fragment of β-galactosidase; lacZ fragment
   5600..5618    +  promoter       T7 promoter: promoter for bacteriophage T7 RNA polymerase
   5627..22      +  misc_feature   MCS (fragment) (across the origin): pBluescript multiple cloning site
