[The description below was written by a language model from this plasmid's Addgene catalogue record and pLannotate feature annotations shown in this document.]
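Description:
cEF1a-GFP is a mouse targeting plasmid built on the pgkATGfrt backbone and designed to place a constitutively expressed GFP cDNA into embryonic stem cells by recombination-mediated cassette exchange. It is propagated in E. coli as a high-copy plasmid through a ColE1/pUC-type origin with ampicillin selection (AmpR under its own bla promoter). It also retains pBluescript-derived remnants, including an f1 origin, a lacZα fragment, a T7 promoter and pieces of the multiple cloning site.

The targeting portion begins with a mouse PGK promoter followed by a single FRT site. In vectors of this family, FLP-mediated recombination at a matching genomic FRT is generally used to supply a promoter and start codon to a defective selection marker resident at the landing locus, so that correct integrants can be selected. The record does not name the recipient locus, the marker or the ES cell line. Downstream of the FRT lie an adenovirus major late splice acceptor and two tandem SV40 polyadenylation signals (each with a short large T antigen fragment), an arrangement that typically captures and terminates transcripts reading in from upstream genomic sequence and so insulates the payload.

The payload itself is an EF-1α core promoter driving mammalian codon-optimised EGFP, followed by a rabbit β-globin intron, a stretch annotated as β-globin coding sequence, and a β-globin poly(A) signal fragment, which together provide splicing and 3′ end processing. The insert was assembled by Gibson cloning. The construct is suited to generating ES cells, and potentially mice derived from them, with single-copy, ubiquitous GFP expression from a defined site, for example as a control or labelling allele.
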