Addgene plasmid #135671: cEF1a-GFP
Purpose: Introduce constitutive (EF1a promoter) GFP cDNA into (ES) cells by recombination-mediated cassette exchange
Depositing lab: Florian Karreth. Depositing organization: H. Lee Moffitt Cancer Center and Research Institute.
Backbone
  Vector backbone: pgkATGfrt
  Backbone manufacturer: Rudolf Jaenisch (Addgene plasmid # 20734)
  Vector type: Mouse Targeting
Growth in bacteria
  Bacterial resistance: Ampicillin, 100 μg/mL
  Growth temperature: 37°C
  Growth strain: DH5alpha
  Copy number: High Copy
Gene/Insert
  Gene/Insert name: GFP
  Species: Synthetic
  Cloning method: Gibson Cloning
Terms and licenses: Academic/Nonprofit Terms; Industry Terms: Not Available to Industry
How to cite: cEF1a-GFP was a gift from Florian Karreth (Addgene plasmid # 135671 ; http://n2t.net/addgene:135671 ; RRID:Addgene_135671)
